Addgene plasmid #167206: FASTHDR-Cterm-mRuby3-Zeo
Purpose: (Empty Backbone) Plasmid to clone recombination arms to create homologous recombination donor vector for C-terminal gene tagging with mRuby3 and selection with Zeocin
Depositing lab: Oscar Perez. Depositing organization: Temple University. Publication: Multiplex Gene Tagging with CRISPR-Cas9 for Live-Cell Microscopy and Application to Study the Role of SARS-CoV-2 Proteins in Autophagy, Mitochondrial Dynamics, and Cell Growth. Perez-Leal O, Nixon-Abell J, Barrero CA, Gordon JC, Oesterling J, Rico MC. CRISPR J. 2021 Nov 30. doi: 10.1089/crispr.2021.0041. PubMed 34847745.
Backbone
  Vector backbone: puc57
  Backbone size (bp): 2458
  Vector type: Mammalian Expression, CRISPR
  Selectable markers: Zeocin
  Tag / fusion protein: mRuby3 (C terminal on insert)
Growth in bacteria
  Bacterial resistance: Ampicillin, 100 μg/mL
  Growth temperature: 37°C
  Growth strain: DB3.1
  Growth instructions: The empty plasmid must be maintained in E.coli DB3.1. Once the plasmid is used to insert homologous recombination arms, the plasmid must be transformed in a strain that is sensitive to ccdb such as DH5Alpha or similar.
  Copy number: High Copy
Gene/Insert
  Cloning method: Gibson Cloning
  Sequencing primers: 5′ gcagattgtactgagagtgcaccata; 3′ caggttttgctttttggcctttccc
Terms and licenses: Academic/Nonprofit Terms; Industry Terms: Not Available to Industry
How to cite: FASTHDR-Cterm-mRuby3-Zeo was a gift from Oscar Perez (Addgene plasmid # 167206 ; http://n2t.net/addgene:167206 ; RRID:Addgene_167206)
