[The description below was written by a language model from this plasmid's Addgene catalogue record and pLannotate feature annotations shown in this document.]
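Description:
FASTHDR-Cterm-mRuby3-Zeo is an empty donor backbone built on pUC57, intended for assembling homology-directed repair templates that tag an endogenous mammalian gene at its C terminus following CRISPR-Cas9 cleavage. In bacteria it replicates from the high-copy ColE1/pUC origin and is selected through the β-lactamase (AmpR) gene. Remnants of the lacZα region, lac promoter/operator and small rop, bom and lacI fragments are vestiges of the cloning vector.

The central payload is a promoterless tagging cassette consisting of the red fluorescent protein mRuby3 followed directly by a 6xHis tag. Downstream lies the ble gene, which confers Zeocin resistance for selecting edited mammalian cells, followed by a MALAT1-type mascRNA element, a motif generally associated with 3′-end processing of transcripts. The annotation shows no mammalian promoter and does not identify the short sequence linking the mRuby3-His and ble coding regions, so how the resistance gene is expressed is not stated. The layout is consistent with expression depending on in-frame integration at the target locus.

Flanking this cassette on both sides are two identical ccdB counter-selection modules, each with a partial ccdA fragment, marking the positions where the left and right recombination arms are to be inserted by Gibson assembly. Because CcdB poisons gyrase in ordinary E. coli, the empty vector has to be kept in a ccdB-tolerant strain. Replacing both toxin cassettes with homology arms allows growth in sensitive strains, enriching for fully assembled donors. The finished donor is used for fluorescent tagging of endogenous proteins for live-cell microscopy, including multiplex tagging.
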