Features (pLannotate 1.2.2; 20 found; start..end, strand, type, name):
    182..770     -  rep_origin     ori: high-copy-number ColE1/pMB1/pBR322/pUC origin of replication
    941..1801    -  CDS            AmpR: β-lactamase; bla; confers resistance to ampicillin, carbenicillin, and related antibiotics
   1802..1906    -  promoter       AmpR promoter: bla
   2001..2036    +  CDS            rop (fragment): Rop protein, which maintains plasmids at low copy number; rop
   2138..2237    +  misc_feature   bom (fragment): basis of mobility region from pBR322
   2243..2397    -  CDS            lacZα (fragment): LacZα fragment of β-galactosidase; lacZ fragment
   2402..2479    +  intron         PDK intron (fragment): pdk; modified pyruvate orthophosphate dikinase intron from Flaveria trinervia 3.0
   2570..2728    +  CDS            ccdA (fragment): CCDA_ECO57 - Also known as H, letA. Experimental evidence at protein level: Swiss-Prot protein existence level 1. Antitoxin component of a type II toxin-antitoxin (TA) system which inhibits the post-segregational killing (PSK) of plasmid-free cells, also referred to as a plasmid addiction system. Binds to and blocks the activity of CcdB; will also remove bound CcdB protein from the CcdB-GyrA complex by forming a CcdA-CcdB complex, a process termed rejuvenation. Functions as a transcriptional corepressor for the ccdAB operon, repression also requires CcdB (By similarity). From Escherichia coli
   2733..3035    +  CDS            ccdB: CCDB_ECOLI - Also known as G, letB, letD. Experimental evidence at protein level: Swiss-Prot protein existence level 1. Toxic component of a type II toxin-antitoxin (TA) system, functioning in plasmid maintainence. Responsible for the post- segregational killing (PSK) of plasmid-free cells, also referred to as a plasmid addiction system. Half-life of over 2 hours. Cell killing by CcdB is accompanied by filamentation, defects in chromosome and plasmid segregation, defects in cell division, formation of anucleate cells, decreased DNA synthesis and plasmid loss. Interferes with the activity of DN
   3103..3813    +  CDS            mRuby3: mRuby3 is a basic (constitutively fluorescent) red fluorescent protein published in 2016, derived from Entacmaea quadricolor. It has low acid sensitivity.
   3814..3831    +  CDS            6xHis: 6xHis affinity tag
   3910..4281    +  CDS            ble: BLE_STRHI - Experimental evidence at protein level: Swiss-Prot protein existence level 1. Binding protein with a strong affinity to the bleomycin family of antibiotics. From Streptoalloteichus hindustanus.
   4403..4459    +  ncRNA          mascRNA-menRNA: Accession: RF01684 - MALAT1-associated small cytoplasmic RNA/MEN beta RNA
   4467..4549    +  intron         PDK intron (fragment): pdk; modified pyruvate orthophosphate dikinase intron from Flaveria trinervia 3.0
   4640..4798    +  CDS            ccdA (fragment): CCDA_ECO57 - Also known as H, letA. Experimental evidence at protein level: Swiss-Prot protein existence level 1. Antitoxin component of a type II toxin-antitoxin (TA) system which inhibits the post-segregational killing (PSK) of plasmid-free cells, also referred to as a plasmid addiction system. Binds to and blocks the activity of CcdB; will also remove bound CcdB protein from the CcdB-GyrA complex by forming a CcdA-CcdB complex, a process termed rejuvenation. Functions as a transcriptional corepressor for the ccdAB operon, repression also requires CcdB (By similarity). From Escherichia coli
   4803..5105    +  CDS            ccdB: CCDB_ECOLI - Also known as G, letB, letD. Experimental evidence at protein level: Swiss-Prot protein existence level 1. Toxic component of a type II toxin-antitoxin (TA) system, functioning in plasmid maintainence. Responsible for the post- segregational killing (PSK) of plasmid-free cells, also referred to as a plasmid addiction system. Half-life of over 2 hours. Cell killing by CcdB is accompanied by filamentation, defects in chromosome and plasmid segregation, defects in cell division, formation of anucleate cells, decreased DNA synthesis and plasmid loss. Interferes with the activity of DN
   5227..5243    -  protein_bind   lac operator: The lac repressor binds to the lac operator to inhibit transcription in E. coli. This inhibition can be relieved by adding lactose or isopropyl-β-D-thiogalactopyranoside (IPTG). lac repressor encoded by lacI
   5251..5281    -  promoter       lac promoter: promoter for the E. coli lac operon
   5296..5317    -  protein_bind   CAP binding site: CAP binding activates transcription in the presence of cAMP. E. coli catabolite activator protein
   5330..5422    -  CDS            lacI (fragment): lac repressor; lacI; The lac repressor binds to the lac operator to inhibit transcription in E. coli. This inhibition can be relieved by adding lactose or isopropyl-β-D-thiogalactopyranoside (IPTG).
>Addgene plasmid #167206 | FASTHDR-Cterm-mRuby3-Zeo | addgene full sequence | sequence record 341878 | Addgene NGS Result
CTTCCGCTTCCTCGCTCACTGACTCGCTGCGCTCGGTCGTTCGGCTGCGGCGAGCGGTATCAGCTCACTC
AAAGGCGGTAATACGGTTATCCACAGAATCAGGGGATAACGCAGGAAAGAACATGTGAGCAAAAGGCCAG
CAAAAGGCCAGGAACCGTAAAAAGGCCGCGTTGCTGGCGTTTTTCCATAGGCTCCGCCCCCCTGACGAGC
ATCACAAAAATCGACGCTCAAGTCAGAGGTGGCGAAACCCGACAGGACTATAAAGATACCAGGCGTTTCC
CCCTGGAAGCTCCCTCGTGCGCTCTCCTGTTCCGACCCTGCCGCTTACCGGATACCTGTCCGCCTTTCTC
CCTTCGGGAAGCGTGGCGCTTTCTCATAGCTCACGCTGTAGGTATCTCAGTTCGGTGTAGGTCGTTCGCT
CCAAGCTGGGCTGTGTGCACGAACCCCCCGTTCAGCCCGACCGCTGCGCCTTATCCGGTAACTATCGTCT
TGAGTCCAACCCGGTAAGACACGACTTATCGCCACTGGCAGCAGCCACTGGTAACAGGATTAGCAGAGCG
AGGTATGTAGGCGGTGCTACAGAGTTCTTGAAGTGGTGGCCTAACTACGGCTACACTAGAAGAACAGTAT
TTGGTATCTGCGCTCTGCTGAAGCCAGTTACCTTCGGAAAAAGAGTTGGTAGCTCTTGATCCGGCAAACA
AACCACCGCTGGTAGCGGTGGTTTTTTTGTTTGCAAGCAGCAGATTACGCGCAGAAAAAAAGGATCTCAA
GAAGATCCTTTGATCTTTTCTACGGGGTCTGACGCTCAGTGGAACGAAAACTCACGTTAAGGGATTTTGG
TCATGAGATTATCAAAAAGGATCTTCACCTAGATCCTTTTAAATTAAAAATGAAGTTTTAAATCAATCTA
AAGTATATATGAGTAAACTTGGTCTGACAGTTACCAATGCTTAATCAGTGAGGCACCTATCTCAGCGATC
TGTCTATTTCGTTCATCCATAGTTGCCTGACTCCCCGTCGTGTAGATAACTACGATACGGGAGGGCTTAC
CATCTGGCCCCAGTGCTGCAATGATACCGCGAGACCCACGCTCACCGGCTCCAGATTTATCAGCAATAAA
CCAGCCAGCCGGAAGGGCCGAGCGCAGAAGTGGTCCTGCAACTTTATCCGCCTCCATCCAGTCTATTAAT
TGTTGCCGGGAAGCTAGAGTAAGTAGTTCGCCAGTTAATAGTTTGCGCAACGTTGTTGCCATTGCTACAG
GCATCGTGGTGTCACGCTCGTCGTTTGGTATGGCTTCATTCAGCTCCGGTTCCCAACGATCAAGGCGAGT
TACATGATCCCCCATGTTGTGCAAAAAAGCGGTTAGCTCCTTCGGTCCTCCGATCGTTGTCAGAAGTAAG
TTGGCCGCAGTGTTATCACTCATGGTTATGGCAGCACTGCATAATTCTCTTACTGTCATGCCATCCGTAA
GATGCTTTTCTGTGACTGGTGAGTACTCAACCAAGTCATTCTGAGAATAGTGTATGCGGCGACCGAGTTG
CTCTTGCCCGGCGTCAATACGGGATAATACCGCGCCACATAGCAGAACTTTAAAAGTGCTCATCATTGGA
AAACGTTCTTCGGGGCGAAAACTCTCAAGGATCTTACCGCTGTTGAGATCCAGTTCGATGTAACCCACTC
GTGCACCCAACTGATCTTCAGCATCTTTTACTTTCACCAGCGTTTCTGGGTGAGCAAAAACAGGAAGGCA
AAATGCCGCAAAAAAGGGAATAAGGGCGACACGGAAATGTTGAATACTCATACTCTTCCTTTTTCAATAT
TATTGAAGCATTTATCAGGGTTATTGTCTCATGAGCGGATACATATTTGAATGTATTTAGAAAAATAAAC
AAATAGGGGTTCCGCGCACATTTCCCCGAAAAGTGCCACCTGACGTCTAAGAAACCATTATTATCATGAC
ATTAACCTATAAAAATAGGCGTATCACGAGGCCCTTTCGTCTCGCGCGTTTCGGTGATGACGGTGAAAAC
CTCTGACACATGCAGCTCCCGGAGACGGTCACAGCTTGTCTGTAAGCGGATGCCGGGAGCAGACAAGCCC
GTCAGGGCGCGTCAGCGGGTGTTGGCGGGTGTCGGGGCTGGCTTAACTATGCGGCATCAGAGCAGATTGT
ACTGAGAGTGCACCATATGCGGTGTGAAATACCGCACAGATGCGTAAGGAGAAAATACCGCATCAGGCGC
CATTCGCCATTCAGGCTGCGCAACTGTTGGGAAGGGCGATCGGTGCGGGCCTCTTCGCTATTACGCCAGC
TGGCGAAAGGGGGATGTGCTGCAAGGCGATTAAGTTGGGTAACGCCAGGGTTTTCCCAGTCACGACGTTG
TAAAACGACGGCCAGTGGGTACCGGCTTACTAAAAGCCAGATAACAGTATGCGTATTTGCGCGCTGATTT
TTGCGGTATAAGAATATATACTGATATGTATACCCGAAGTATGTCAAAAAGAGGTATGCTATGAAGCAGC
GTATTACAGTGACAGTTGACAGCGACAGCTATCAGTTGCTCAAGGCATATATGATGTCAATATCTCCGGT
CTGGTAAGCACAACCATGCAGAATGAAGCCCGTCGTCTGCGTGCCGAACGCTGGAAAGCGGAAAATCAGG
AAGGGATGGCTGAGGTCGCCCGGTTTATTGAAATGAACGGCTCTTTTGCTGACGAGAACAGGGGCTGGTG
AAATGCAGTTTAAGGTTTACACCTATAAAAGAGAGAGCCGTTATCGTCTGTTTGTGGATGTACAGAGTGA
TATTATTGACACGCCCGGGCGACGGATGGTGATCCCCCTGGCCAGTGCACGTCTGCTGTCAGATAAAGTC
TCCCGTGAACTTTACCCGGTGGTGCATATCGGGGATGAAAGCTGGCGCATGATGACCACCGATATGGCCA
GTGTGCCGGTCTCCGTTATCGGGGAAGAAGTGGCTGATCTCAGCCACCGCGAAAATGACATCAAAAACGC
CATTAACCTGATGTTCTGGGGAATATAAATGTCAGGCTCCCTTATACACAGCCAGTCTGCAGGTCGACGG
TACCCAAGGCGGTGGAGAATTCATGGTGTCTAAGGGCGAAGAGCTGATCAAGGAAAATATGCGTATGAAG
GTGGTCATGGAAGGTTCGGTCAACGGCCACCAATTCAAATGCACAGGTGAAGGAGAAGGCAGACCGTACG
AGGGAGTGCAAACCATGAGGATCAAAGTCATCGAGGGAGGACCCCTGCCATTTGCCTTTGACATTCTTGC
CACGTCGTTCATGTATGGCAGCCGTACCTTTATCAAGTACCCGGCCGACATCCCTGATTTCTTTAAACAG
TCCTTTCCTGAGGGTTTTACTTGGGAAAGAGTTACGAGATACGAAGATGGTGGAGTCGTCACCGTCACGC
AGGACACCAGCCTTGAGGATGGCGAGCTCGTCTACAACGTCAAGGTCAGAGGGGTAAACTTTCCCTCCAA
TGGTCCCGTGATGCAGAAGAAGACCAAGGGTTGGGAGCCTAATACAGAGATGATGTATCCAGCAGATGGT
GGTCTGAGAGGATACACTGACATCGCACTGAAAGTTGATGGTGGTGGCCATCTGCACTGCAACTTCGTGA
CAACTTACAGGTCAAAAAAGACCGTCGGGAACATCAAGATGCCCGGTGTCCATGCCGTTGATCACCGCCT
GGAAAGGATCGAGGAGAGTGACAATGAAACCTACGTAGTGCAAAGAGAAGTGGCAGTTGCCAAATACAGC
AACCTTGGTGGTGGCATGGACGAGCTGTACAAGCACCATCACCATCACCATGAATTCGGATCTGGAGCAA
CAAACTTCTCACTACTCAAACAAGCAGGTGACGTGGAGGAGAATCCCGGGCCTTCTAGAATGGCGAAACT
GACAAGCGCCGTGCCTGTTTTGACAGCAAGAGACGTGGCAGGTGCAGTTGAGTTTTGGACTGACCGGCTT
GGGTTTTCACGGGACTTCGTGGAAGATGACTTCGCAGGTGTCGTGAGGGATGATGTAACGCTGTTCATAA
GCGCCGTCCAGGATCAAGTCGTCCCGGATAACACTTTGGCATGGGTGTGGGTTAGGGGGCTTGACGAGCT
TTACGCGGAGTGGAGCGAGGTTGTATCTACGAATTTCCGAGACGCTAGTGGCCCGGCTATGACTGAAATT
GGTGAACAGCCATGGGGTCGGGAGTTTGCGTTGCGCGATCCTGCAGGAAATTGCGTCCACTTTGTAGCGG
AGGAACAGGACTAATCTAGATAAATTCGTCAGTAGGGTTGTAAAGGTTTTTCTTTTCCTGAGAAAACAAC
CTTTTGTTTTCTCAGGTTTTGCTTTTTGGCCTTTCCCTAGCTTTTAAAAAAAAAAAAGCAAAAGACGCTG
GTGGCTGGCACTCCTGGTTTCCAGGACGGGGTTCAAGTCCCTGCGGTGTCTTTGCTTGGATCCGGCTTAC
TAAAAGCCAGATAACAGTATGCGTATTTGCGCGCTGATTTTTGCGGTATAAGAATATATACTGATATGTA
TACCCGAAGTATGTCAAAAAGAGGTATGCTATGAAGCAGCGTATTACAGTGACAGTTGACAGCGACAGCT
ATCAGTTGCTCAAGGCATATATGATGTCAATATCTCCGGTCTGGTAAGCACAACCATGCAGAATGAAGCC
CGTCGTCTGCGTGCCGAACGCTGGAAAGCGGAAAATCAGGAAGGGATGGCTGAGGTCGCCCGGTTTATTG
AAATGAACGGCTCTTTTGCTGACGAGAACAGGGGCTGGTGAAATGCAGTTTAAGGTTTACACCTATAAAA
GAGAGAGCCGTTATCGTCTGTTTGTGGATGTACAGAGTGATATTATTGACACGCCCGGGCGACGGATGGT
GATCCCCCTGGCCAGTGCACGTCTGCTGTCAGATAAAGTCTCCCGTGAACTTTACCCGGTGGTGCATATC
GGGGATGAAAGCTGGCGCATGATGACCACCGATATGGCCAGTGTGCCGGTCTCCGTTATCGGGGAAGAAG
TGGCTGATCTCAGCCACCGCGAAAATGACATCAAAAACGCCATTAACCTGATGTTCTGGGGAATATAAAT
GTCAGGCTCCCTTATACACAGCCAGTCTGCAGGTCGACGGATCCCGGGCCCGTCGACTGCAGAGGCCTGC
ATGCAAGCTTGGCGTAATCATGGTCATAGCTGTTTCCTGTGTGAAATTGTTATCCGCTCACAATTCCACA
CAACATACGAGCCGGAAGCATAAAGTGTAAAGCCTGGGGTGCCTAATGAGTGAGCTAACTCACATTAATT
GCGTTGCGCTCACTGCCCGCTTTCCAGTCGGGAAACCTGTCGTGCCAGCTGCATTAATGAATCGGCCAAC
GCGCGGGGAGAGGCGGTTTGCGTATTGGGCGCT
